>Addgene plasmid #122813 | pAC10093_pLX-SspDnaB(C-S0)-Hygro(201-292)-NpuDnaE(N)-IRES-EGFP | depositor full sequence | sequence record 234318 | pAC10093_pLX-SspDnaB(C-S0)-Hygro(201-292)-NpuDnaE(N)-IRES-EGFP sequence 9390 bps
CCCGGGGTTATTAATAGTAATCAATTACGGGGTCATTAGTTCATAGCCCATATATGGAGTTCCGCGTTAC
ATAACTTACGGTAAATGGCCCGCCTGGCTGACCGCCCAACGACCCCCGCCCATTGACGTCAATAATGACG
TATGTTCCCATAGTAACGCCAATAGGGACTTTCCATTGACGTCAATGGGTGGAGTATTTACGGTAAACTG
CCCACTTGGCAGTACATCAAGTGTATCATATGCCAAGTACGCCCCCTATTGACGTCAATGACGGTAAATG
GCCCGCCTGGCATTATGCCCAGTACATGACCTTATGGGACTTTCCTACTTGGCAGTACATCTACGTATTA
GTCATCGCTATTACCATGGTGATGCGGTTTTGGCAGTACATCAATGGGCGTGGATAGCGGTTTGACTCAC
GGGGATTTCCAAGTCTCCACCCCATTGACGTCAATGGGAGTTTGTTTTGGCACCAAAATCAACGGGACTT
TCCAAAATGTCGTAACAACTCCGCCCCATTGACGCAAATGGGCGGTAGGCGTGTACGGTGGGAGGTCTAT
ATAAGCAGAGCTCTCTGGCTAACTGTCGGGATCAACAAGTTTGTACAAAAAAGCAGGCTCCGAATTCACC
GGTGCCGCCACCATGAGTCCCGAAATCGAAAAGCTCTCTCAGAGCGATATATATTGGGACTCCATCGTAA
GCATAACAGAGACGGGGGTCGAGGAGGTGTTCGATCTGACAGTTCCTGGGCCTCATAATTTCGTAGCGAA
CGACATCATTGTACATAACTCCAACAATGTCCTGACGGACAATGGCCGCATAACAGCGGTCATTGACTGG
AGCGAGGCGATGTTCGGGGATTCCCAATACGAGGTCGCCAACATCTTCTTCTGGAGGCCGTGGTTGGCTT
GTATGGAGCAGCAGACGCGCTACTTCGAGCGGAGGCATCCGGAGCTTGCAGGATCGCCGCGGCTCCGGGC
GTATATGCTCCGCATTGGTCTTGACCAACTCTATCAGAGCTTGGTTGACGGCAATTTCGATGATGCAGCT
TGGGCGCAGGGTCGATGCCTTTCATACGAGACCGAGATCCTGACTGTCGAGTACGGATTGCTTCCTATCG
GCAAAATCGTGGAGAAGAGGATTGAATGTACCGTCTATTCAGTCGATAATAATGGGAACATCTACACACA
GCCCGTGGCTCAATGGCACGACAGAGGAGAGCAGGAAGTTTTTGAATACTGTCTCGAGGACGGATCCCTC
ATCCGCGCTACTAAAGATCATAAGTTTATGACCGTGGACGGCCAGATGCTGCCAATTGACGAAATTTTTG
AACGAGAGCTGGATCTGATGAGAGTCGACAACCTTCCAAACTGATTAATTAAGAATTCGACCCAGCTTTC
TTGTACAAAGTGGTTGGTAAGCCTATCCCTAACCCTCTCCTCGGTCTCGATTCTACGTAGTAATGAGCTA
GCAGTCTCGAGGTTAACGAATTCCGCCCCCCCCCTAACGTTACTGGCCGAAGCCGCTTGGAATAAGGCCG
GTGTGCGCTTGTCTATATGTTATTTTCCACCATATTGCCGTCTTTTGGCAATGTGAGGGCCCGGAAACCT
GGCCCTGTCTTCTTGACGAGCATTCCTAGGGGTCTTTCCCCTCTCGCCAAAGGAATGCAAGGTCTGTTGA
ATGTCGTGAAGGAAGCAGTTCCTCTGGAAGCTTCTTGAAGACAAACAACGTCTGTAGCGACCCTTTGCAG
GCAGCGGAACCCCCCACCTGGCGACAGGTGCCCCTGCGGCCAAAAGCCACGTGTATAAGATACACCTGCA
AAGGCGGCACAACCCCAGTGCCACGTTGTGAGTTGGATAGTTGTGGAAAGAGTCAAATGGCTCTCCTCAA
GCGTATTCAACAAGGGGCTGAAGGATGCCCAGAAGGTACCCCATTGTATGGGATCTGATCTGGGGCCTCG
GTGCACATGCTTTACATGTGTTTAGTCGAGGTTAAAAAAACGTCTAGGCCCCCCGAACCACGGGGACGTG
GTTTTCCTTTGAAAAACACGATAATACCATGGTGAGCAAGGGCGAGGAGCTGTTCACCGGGGTGGTGCCC
ATCCTGGTCGAGCTGGACGGCGACGTAAACGGCCACAAGTTCAGCGTGTCCGGCGAGGGCGAGGGCGATG
CCACCTACGGCAAGCTGACCCTGAAGTTCATCTGCACCACCGGCAAGCTGCCCGTGCCCTGGCCCACCCT
CGTGACCACCCTGACCTACGGCGTGCAGTGCTTCAGCCGCTACCCCGACCACATGAAGCAGCACGACTTC
TTCAAGTCCGCCATGCCCGAAGGCTACGTCCAGGAGCGCACCATCTTCTTCAAGGACGACGGCAACTACA
AGACCCGCGCCGAGGTGAAGTTCGAGGGCGACACCCTGGTGAACCGCATCGAGCTGAAGGGCATCGACTT
CAAGGAGGACGGCAACATCCTGGGGCACAAGCTGGAGTACAACTACAACAGCCACAACGTCTATATCATG
GCCGACAAGCAGAAGAACGGCATCAAGGTGAACTTCAAGATCCGCCACAACATCGAGGACGGCAGCGTGC
AGCTCGCCGACCACTACCAGCAGAACACCCCCATCGGCGACGGCCCCGTGCTGCTGCCCGACAACCACTA
CCTGAGCACCCAGTCCGCCCTGAGCAAAGACCCCAACGAGAAGCGCGATCACATGGTCCTGCTGGAGTTC
GTGACCGCCGCCGGGATCACTCTCGGCATGGACGAGCTGTACAAGTAACACCGGTGGCGCGTTAAGTCGA
CAATCAACCTCTGGATTACAAAATTTGTGAAAGATTGACTGGTATTCTTAACTATGTTGCTCCTTTTACG
CTATGTGGATACGCTGCTTTAATGCCTTTGTATCATGCTATTGCTTCCCGTATGGCTTTCATTTTCTCCT
CCTTGTATAAATCCTGGTTGCTGTCTCTTTATGAGGAGTTGTGGCCCGTTGTCAGGCAACGTGGCGTGGT
GTGCACTGTGTTTGCTGACGCAACCCCCACTGGTTGGGGCATTGCCACCACCTGTCAGCTCCTTTCCGGG
ACTTTCGCTTTCCCCCTCCCTATTGCCACGGCGGAACTCATCGCCGCCTGCCTTGCCCGCTGCTGGACAG
GGGCTCGGCTGTTGGGCACTGACAATTCCGTGGTGTTGTCGGGGAAATCATCGTCCTTTCCTTGGCTGCT
CGCCTGTGTTGCCACCTGGATTCTGCGCGGGACGTCCTTCTGCTACGTCCCTTCGGCCCTCAATCCAGCG
GACCTTCCTTCCCGCGGCCTGCTGCCGGCTCTGCGGCCTCTTCCGCGTCTTCGCCTTCGCCCTCAGACGA
GTCGGATCTCCCTTTGGGCCGCCTCCCCGCGTCGACTTTAAGACCAATGACTTACAAGGCAGCTGTAGAT
CTTAGCCACTTTTTAAAAGAAAAGGGGGGACTGGAAGGGCTAATTCACTCCCAACGAAGACAAGATCTGC
TTTTTGCTTGTACTGGGTCTCTCTGGTTAGACCAGATCTGAGCCTGGGAGCTCTCTGGCTAACTAGGGAA
CCCACTGCTTAAGCCTCAATAAAGCTTGCCTTGAGTGCTTCAAGTAGTGTGTGCCCGTCTGTTGTGTGAC
TCTGGTAACTAGAGATCCCTCAGACCCTTTTAGTCAGTGTGGAAAATCTCTAGCAGTACGTATAGTAGTT
CATGTCATCTTATTATTCAGTATTTATAACTTGCAAAGAAATGAATATCAGAGAGTGAGAGGAACTTGTT
TATTGCAGCTTATAATGGTTACAAATAAAGCAATAGCATCACAAATTTCACAAATAAAGCATTTTTTTCA
CTGCATTCTAGTTGTGGTTTGTCCAAACTCATCAATGTATCTTATCATGTCTGGCTCTAGCTATCCCGCC
CCTAACTCCGCCCATCCCGCCCCTAACTCCGCCCAGTTCCGCCCATTCTCCGCCCCATGGCTGACTAATT
TTTTTTATTTATGCAGAGGCCGAGGCCGCCTCGGCCTCTGAGCTATTCCAGAAGTAGTGAGGAGGCTTTT
TTGGAGGCCTAGGGACGTACCCAATTCGCCCTATAGTGAGTCGTATTACGCGCGCTCACTGGCCGTCGTT
TTACAACGTCGTGACTGGGAAAACCCTGGCGTTACCCAACTTAATCGCCTTGCAGCACATCCCCCTTTCG
CCAGCTGGCGTAATAGCGAAGAGGCCCGCACCGATCGCCCTTCCCAACAGTTGCGCAGCCTGAATGGCGA
ATGGG
[124 nt withheld, positions 4276-4399]
C
[91 nt withheld, positions 4401-4491]
A
[49 nt withheld, positions 4493-4541]
CCTTTGACGTTGGAGTCCACGTTCTTT
[37 nt withheld, positions 4569-4605]
ACCCTATCTCGGTCTATTCTTTTGATTTATAAGGGATTTTGCCGATTTCGGCCTATTGGTTAAAAAATGA
GCTGATTTAACAAAAATTTAACGCGAATTTTAACAAAATATTAACGCTTACAATTTAGGTGGCACTTTTC
GGGGAAATGTGCGCGGAACCCCTATTTGTTTATTTTTCTAAATACATTCAAATATGTATCCGCTCATGAG
ACAATAACCCTGATAAATGCTTCAATAATATTGAAAAAGGAAGAGTATGAGTATTCAACATTTCCGTGTC
GCCCTTATTCCCTTTTTTGCGGCATTTTGCCTTCCTGTTTTTGCTCACCCAGAAACGCTGGTGAAAGTAA
AAGATGCTGAAGATCAGTTGGGTGCACGAGTGGGTTACATCGAACTGGATCTCAACAGCGGTAAGATCCT
TGAGAGTTTTCGCCCCGAAGAACGTTTTCCAATGATGAGCACTTTTAAAGTTCTGCTATGTGGCGCGGTA
TTATCCCGTATTGACGCCGGGCAAGAGCAACTCGGTCGCCGCATACACTATTCTCAGAATGACTTGGTTG
AGTACTCACCAGTCACAGAAAAGCATCTTACGGATGGCATGACAGTAAGAGAATTATGCAGTGCTGCCAT
AACCATGAGTGATAACACTGCGGCCAACTTACTTCTGACAACGATCGGAGGACCGAAGGAGCTAACCGCT
TTTTTGCACAACATGGGGGATCATGTAACTCGCCTTGATCGTTGGGAACCGGAGCTGAATGAAGCCATAC
CAAACGACGAGCGTGACACCACGATGCCTGTAGCAATGGCAACAACGTTGCGCAAACTATTAACTGGCGA
ACTACTTACTCTAGCTTCCCGGCAACAATTAATAGACTGGATGGAGGCGGATAAAGTTGCAGGACCACTT
CTGCGCTCGGCCCTTCCGGCTGGCTGGTTTATTGCTGATAAATCTGGAGCCGGTGAGCGTGGGTCTCGCG
GTATCATTGCAGCACTGGGGCCAGATGGTAAGCCCTCCCGTATCGTAGTTATCTACACGACGGGGAGTCA
GGCAACTATGGATGAACGAAATAGACAGATCGCTGAGATAGGTGCCTCACTGATTAAGCATTGGTAACTG
TCAGACCAAGTTTACTCATATATACTTTAGATTGATTTAAAACTTCATTTTTAATTTAAAAGGATCTAGG
TGAAGATCCTTTTTGATAATCTCATGACCAAAATCCCTTAACGTGAGTTTTCGTTCCACTGAGCGTCAGA
CCCCGTAGAAAAGATCAAAGGATCTTCTTGAGATCCTTTTTTTCTGCGCGTAATCTGCTGCTTGCAAACA
AAAAAACCACCGCTACCAGCGGTGGTTTGTTTGCCGGATCAAGAGCTACCAACTCTTTTTCCGAAGGTAA
CTGGCTTCAGCAGAGCGCAGATACCAAATACTGTTCTTCTAGTGTAGCCGTAGTTAGGCCACCACTTCAA
GAACTCTGTAGCACCGCCTACATACCTCGCTCTGCTAATCCTGTTACCAGTGGCTGCTGCCAGTGGCGAT
AAGTCGTGTCTTACCGGGTTGGACTCAAGACGATAGTTACCGGATAAGGCGCAGCGGTCGGGCTGAACGG
GGGGTTCGTGCACACAGCCCAGCTTGGAGCGAACGACCTACACCGAACTGAGATACCTACAGCGTGAGCT
ATGAGAAAGCGCCACGCTTCCCGAAGGGAGAAAGGCGGACAGGTATCCGGTAAGCGGCAGGGTCGGAACA
GGAGAGCGCACGAGGGAGCTTCCAGGGGGAAACGCCTGGTATCTTTATAGTCCTGTCGGGTTTCGCCACC
TCTGACTTGAGCGTCGATTTTTGTGATGCTCGTCAGGGGGGCGGAGCCTATGGAAAAACGCCAGCAACGC
GGCCTTTTTACGGTTCCTGGCCTTTTGCTGGCCTTTTGCTCACATGTTCTTTCCTGCGTTATCCCCTGAT
TCTGTGGATAACCGTATTACCGCCTTTGAGTGAGCTGATACCGCTCGCCGCAGCCGAACGACCGAGCGCA
GCGAGTCAGTGAGCGAGGAAGCGGAAGAGCGCCCAATACGCAAACCGCCTCTCCCCGCGCGTTGGCCGAT
TCATTAATGCAGCTGGCACGACAGGTTTCCCGACTGGAAAGCGGGCAGTGAGCGCAACGCAATTAATGTG
AGTTAGCTCACTCATTAGGCACCCCAGGCTTTACACTTTATGCTTCCGGCTCGTATGTTGTGTGGAATTG
TGAGCGGATAACAATTTCACACAGGAAACAGCTATGACCATGATTACGCCAAGCGCGCAATTAACCCTCA
CTAAAGGGAACAAAAGCTGGAGCTGCAAGCTTAATGTAGTCTTATGCAATACTCTTGTAGTCTTGCAACA
TGGTAACGATGAGTTAGCAACATGCCTTACAAGGAGAGAAAAAGCACCGTGCATGCCGATTGGTGGAAGT
AAGGTGGTACGATCGTGCCTTATTAGGAAGGCAACAGACGGGTCTGACATGGATTGGACGAACCACTGAA
TTGCCGCATTGCAGAGATATTGTATTTAAGTGCCTAGCTCGATACATAAACGGGTCTCTCTGGTTAGACC
AGATCTGAGCCTGGGAGCTCTCTGGCTAACTAGGGAACCCACTGCTTAAGCCTCAATAAAGCTTGCCTTG
AGTGCTTCAAGTAGTGTGTGCCCGTCTGTTGTGTGACTCTGGTAACTAGAGATCCCTCAGACCCTTTTAG
TCAGTGTGGAAAATCTCTAGCAGTGGCGCCCGAACAGGGACTTGAAAGCGAAAGGGAAACCAGAGGAGCT
CTCTCGACGCAGGACTCGGCTTGCTGAAGCGCGCACGGCAAGAGGCGAGGGGCGGCGACTGGTGAGTACG
CCAAAAATTTTGACTAGCGGAGGCTAGAAGGAGAGAGATGGGTGCGAGAGCGTCAGTATTAAGCGGGGGA
GAATTAGATCGCGATGGGAAAAAATTCGGTTAAGGCCAGGGGGAAAGAAAAAATATAAATTAAAACATAT
AGTATGGGCAAGCAGGGAGCTAGAACGATTCGCAGTTAATCCTGGCCTGTTAGAAACATCAGAAGGCTGT
AGACAAATACTGGGACAGCTACAACCATCCCTTCAGACAGGATCAGAAGAACTTAGATCATTATATAATA
CAGTAGCAACCCTCTATTGTGTGCATCAAAGGATAGAGATAAAAGACACCAAGGAAGCTTTAGACAAGAT
AGAGGAAGAGCAAAACAAAAGTAAGACCACCGCACAGCAAGCGGCCGCTGATCTTCAGACCTGGAGGAGG
AGATATGAGGGACAATTGGAGAAGTGAATTATATAAATATAAAGTAGTAAAAATTGAACCATTAGGAGTA
GCACCCACCAAGGCAAAGAGAAGAGTGGTGCAGAGAGAAAAAAGAGCAGTGGGAATAGGAGCTTTGTTCC
TTGGGTTCTTGGGAGCAGCAGGAAGCACTATGGGCGCAGCGTCAATGACGCTGACGGTACAGGCCAGACA
ATTATTGTCTGGTATAGTGCAGCAGCAGAACAATTTGCTGAGGGCTATTGAGGCGCAACAGCATCTGTTG
CAACTCACAGTCTGGGGCATCAAGCAGCTCCAGGCAAGAATCCTGGCTGTGGAAAGATACCTAAAGGATC
AACAGCTCCTGGGGATTTGGGGTTGCTCTGGAAAACTCATTTGCACCACTGCTGTGCCTTGGAATGCTAG
TTGGAGTAATAAATCTCTGGAACAGATTTGGAATCACACGACCTGGATGGAGTGGGACAGAGAAATTAAC
AATTACACAAGCTTAATACACTCCTTAATTGAAGAATCGCAAAACCAGCAAGAAAAGAATGAACAAGAAT
TATTGGAATTAGATAAATGGGCAAGTTTGTGGAATTGGTTTAACATAACAAATTGGCTGTGGTATATAAA
ATTATTCATAATGATAGTAGGAGGCTTGGTAGGTTTAAGAATAGTTTTTGCTGTACTTTCTATAGTGAAT
AGAGTTAGGCAGGGATATTCACCATTATCGTTTCAGACCCACCTCCCAACCCCGAGGGGACCCTTGCGCC
TTTTCCAAGGCAGCCCTGGGTTTGCGCAGGGACGCGGCTGCTCTGGGCGTGGTTCCGGGAAACGCAGCGG
CGCCGACCCTGGGTCTCGCACATTCTTCACGTCCGTTCGCAGCGTCACCCGGATCTTCGCCGCTACCCTT
GTGGGCCCCCCGGCGACGCTTCCTGCTCCGCCCCTAAGTCGGGAAGGTTCCTTGCGGTTCGCGGCGTGCC
GGACGTGACAAACGGAAGCCGCACGTCTCACTAGTACCCTCGCAGACGGACAGCGCCAGGGAGCAATGGC
AGCGCGCCGACCGCGATGGGCTGTGGCCAATAGCGGCTGCTCAGCAGGGCGCGCCGAGAGCAGCGGCCGG
GAAGGGGCGGTGCGGGAGGCGGGGTGTGGGGCGGTAGTGTGGGCCCTGTTCCTGCCCGCGCGGTGTTCCG
CATTCTGCAAGCCTCCGGAGCGCACGTCGGCAGTCGGCTCCCTCGTTGACCGAATCACCGACCTCTCTCC
CCAGGGGGTACCCAGCTGTCTAGAGAATTCTAGATCTTGAGACAAATGGCAGTATTCATCCACAATTTTA
AAAGAAAAGGGGGGATTGGGGGGTACAGTGCAGGGGAAAGAATAGTAGACATAATAGCAACAGACATACA
AACTAAAGAATTACAAAAACAAATTACAAAAATTCAAAATTTTCGGGTTTATTACAGGGACAGCAGAGAT
CCACTTTGGCGCCGGCTCGAGGGGG
Features (pLannotate 1.2.2; 34 found; start..end, strand, type, name):
     65..368     +  enhancer       CMV enhancer: human cytomegalovirus immediate early enhancer
    369..572     +  promoter       CMV promoter: human cytomegalovirus (CMV) immediate early promoter
    595..619     +  protein_bind   attB1: mutant version of attB; recombination site for the Gateway® BP reaction BP Clonase™
    595..792     +  CDS            dnaB (fragment): DNAB_SYNY3 - Experimental evidence at protein level: Swiss-Prot protein existence level 1. Participates in initiation and elongation during chromosome replication; it exhibits DNA-dependent ATPase activity. From Synechocystis sp. (strain PCC 6803 / Kazusa).
    789..1068    +  CDS            HygR (fragment): aminoglycoside phosphotransferase from E. coli confers resistance to hygromycin
   1066..1365    +  CDS            dnaE-N (fragment): DPO3A_SYNY3 - Experimental evidence at protein level: Swiss-Prot protein existence level 1. DNA polymerase III is a complex, multichain enzyme responsible for most of the replicative synthesis in bacteria. This DNA polymerase also exhibits 3' to 5' exonuclease activity. The alpha chain is the DNA polymerase (By similarity). From Synechocystis sp. (strain PCC 6803 / Kazusa).
   1390..1414    -  protein_bind   attB2: mutant version of attB; recombination site for the Gateway® BP reaction BP Clonase™
   1416..1457    +  CDS            V5 tag: epitope tag from simian virus 5
   1496..2056    +  misc_feature   IRES: internal ribosome entry site (IRES) of the encephalomyocarditis virus (EMCV)
   2059..2778    +  CDS            EGFP: the original enhanced GFP (Yang et al., 1996) mammalian codon-optimized
   2802..3390    +  misc_feature   WPRE: woodchuck hepatitis virus posttranscriptional regulatory element
   3441..3460    +  misc_feature   cPPT/CTS (fragment): central polypurine tract and central termination sequence of HIV-1
   3462..3695    +  LTR            3' LTR (ΔU3): self-inactivating 3' long terminal repeat (LTR) from HIV-1
   3773..3894    +  polyA_signal   SV40 poly(A) signal: SV40 polyadenylation signal
   3934..4069    +  rep_origin     SV40 ori: SV40 origin of replication
   4090..4108    -  promoter       T7 promoter: promoter for bacteriophage T7 RNA polymerase
   4116..4271    +  CDS            lacZα (fragment): LacZα fragment of β-galactosidase; lacZ fragment
   4276..4704    +  rep_origin     f1 ori (sequence partly withheld): f1 bacteriophage origin of replication; arrow indicates direction of (+) strand synthesis
   4757..4861    +  promoter       AmpR promoter: bla
   4862..5722    +  CDS            AmpR: β-lactamase; bla; confers resistance to ampicillin, carbenicillin, and related antibiotics
   5893..6481    +  rep_origin     ori: high-copy-number ColE1/pMB1/pBR322/pUC origin of replication
   6664..6756    +  CDS            lacI (fragment): lac repressor; lacI; The lac repressor binds to the lac operator to inhibit transcription in E. coli. This inhibition can be relieved by adding lactose or isopropyl-β-D-thiogalactopyranoside (IPTG).
   6769..6790    +  protein_bind   CAP binding site: CAP binding activates transcription in the presence of cAMP. E. coli catabolite activator protein
   6805..6835    +  promoter       lac promoter: promoter for the E. coli lac operon
   6843..6859    +  protein_bind   lac operator: The lac repressor binds to the lac operator to inhibit transcription in E. coli. This inhibition can be relieved by adding lactose or isopropyl-β-D-thiogalactopyranoside (IPTG). lac repressor encoded by lacI
   6904..6922    +  promoter       T3 promoter: promoter for bacteriophage T3 RNA polymerase
   6950..7176    +  promoter       RSV promoter: Rous sarcoma virus enhancer/promoter
   7177..7357    +  LTR            5' LTR (truncated): truncated 5' long terminal repeat (LTR) from HIV-1
   7404..7529    +  misc_feature   HIV-1 Ψ: packaging signal of human immunodeficiency virus type 1
   7513..7876    +  CDS            HIV-1 gag (fragment): gag protein from human immunodeficiency virus 1; gag
   8022..8255    +  misc_feature   RRE: The Rev response element (RRE) of HIV-1 allows for Rev-dependent mRNA export from the nucleus to the cytoplasm.
   8632..8658    +  CDS            Rev (fragment): human immunodeficiency virus 1 (HIV-1) Rev protein; rev; enhances nuclear export of unspliced and incompletely spliced viral mRNAs
   8659..9159    +  promoter       hPGK promoter: human phosphoglycerate kinase 1 promoter
   9221..9338    +  misc_feature   cPPT/CTS: central polypurine tract and central termination sequence of HIV-1
