[The description below was written by a language model from this plasmid's Addgene catalogue record and pLannotate feature annotations shown in this document.]
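Description:
pAC10093_pLX-SspDnaB(C-S0)-Hygro(201-292)-NpuDnaE(N)-IRES-EGFP is a 9,390 bp lentiviral mammalian expression plasmid made by Gateway recombination into the pLX-DEST-IRES-EGFP destination backbone. It is propagated in E. coli through a high-copy ColE1/pUC-type origin with ampicillin resistance (β-lactamase), and also carries an f1 origin and an SV40 origin. The viral framework is of the third-generation, self-inactivating type. An RSV promoter drives a truncated HIV-1 5' LTR, followed by the Ψ packaging signal, a gag fragment, the Rev response element and cPPT/CTS. The WPRE and a ΔU3 3' LTR followed by an SV40 poly(A) signal lie downstream of the cargo. An hPGK promoter is annotated upstream of the cPPT, with no coding sequence annotated immediately after it.

The cargo is transcribed from the CMV enhancer/promoter and sits between attB1 and attB2 sites. It is a synthetic fusion of the C-terminal half of the Synechocystis DnaB split intein, residues 201–292 of hygromycin phosphotransferase, and the N-terminal half of the NpuDnaE split intein; the annotation tool matched this last segment to the homologous Synechocystis dnaE-N. A V5 tag is annotated just past attB2, but the record does not show whether it is translated in frame. An EMCV IRES then allows EGFP to be translated from the same transcript, marking transduced cells.

Because the hygromycin fragment is flanked by halves of two different inteins, it appears to be the middle piece of a resistance gene split across several vectors. Protein trans-splicing with partner fragments carrying the complementary intein halves would presumably rebuild a functional enzyme. Hygromycin selection would then enrich for cells co-transduced with all the vectors, in line with the associated split selectable marker work.
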