Addgene plasmid #122813: pAC10093_pLX-SspDnaB(C-S0)-Hygro(201-292)-NpuDnaE(N)-IRES-EGFP
Purpose: Plasmid 93:Lentiviral vector encoding SspDnaB(C-S0)-Hygro(201-292)-NpuDnaE(N)and EGFP
Depositing lab: Albert Cheng. Publication: Split Selectable Markers. Jillette N, Du M, Cheng AW. bioRxiv 452979 10.1101/452979.
Backbone
  Vector backbone: pAC10095_pLX-DEST-IRES-EGFP (Addgene# 122815)
  Vector type: Mammalian Expression, Lentiviral
  Selectable markers: SspDnaB(C-S0)-Hygro(201-292)-NpuDnaE(N)
Growth in bacteria
  Bacterial resistance: Ampicillin, 100 μg/mL
  Growth temperature: 30°C
  Growth strain: NEB Stable
  Copy number: Unknown
Gene/Insert
  Gene/Insert name: SspDnaB(C-S0)-Hygro(201-292)-NpuDnaE(N)
  Species: Synthetic
  Cloning method: Gateway Cloning
  Sequencing primers: 5′ CMV-Forward; 3′ IRES-R
Terms and licenses: Academic/Nonprofit Terms; Industry Terms: Not Available to Industry
Depositor comments: Please visit https://www.biorxiv.org/content/10.1101/452979v2 for BioRxiv preprint.
How to cite: pAC10093_pLX-SspDnaB(C-S0)-Hygro(201-292)-NpuDnaE(N)-IRES-EGFP was a gift from Albert Cheng (Addgene plasmid # 122813)
